>Addgene plasmid #222208 | pACB109 | addgene full sequence | sequence record 437369 | Addgene NGS Result
CACCACCACCACCACCACTGAGATCCGGCTGCTAACAAAGCCCGAAAGGAAGCTGAGTTGGCTGCTGCCA
CCGCTGAGCAATAACTAGCATAACCCCTTGGGGCCTCTAAACGGGTCTTGAGGGGTTTTTTGCTGAAAGG
AGGAACTATATCCGGATTGGCGAATGGG
[124 nt withheld, positions 169-292]
C
[91 nt withheld, positions 294-384]
A
[49 nt withheld, positions 386-434]
CCTTTGACGTTGGAGTCCACGTTCTTT
[37 nt withheld, positions 462-498]
ACCCTATCTCGGTCTATTCTTTTGATTTATAAGGGATTTTGCCGATTTCGGCCTATTGGTTAAAAAATGA
GCTGATTTAACAAAAATTTAACGCGAATTTTAACAAAATATTAACGCTTACAATTTAGGTGGCACTTTTC
GGGGAAATGTGCGCGGAACCCCTATTTGTTTATTTTTCTAAATACATTCAAATATGTATCCGCTCATGAG
ACAATAACCCTGATAAATGCTTCAATAATATTGAAAAAGGAAGAGTATGAGTATTCAACATTTCCGTGTC
GCCCTTATTCCCTTTTTTGCGGCATTTTGCCTTCCTGTTTTTGCTCACCCAGAAACGCTGGTGAAAGTAA
AAGATGCTGAAGATCAGTTGGGTGCACGAGTGGGTTACATCGAACTGGATCTCAACAGCGGTAAGATCCT
TGAGAGTTTTCGCCCCGAAGAACGTTTTCCAATGATGAGCACTTTTAAAGTTCTGCTATGTGGCGCGGTA
TTATCCCGTATTGACGCCGGGCAAGAGCAACTCGGTCGCCGCATACACTATTCTCAGAATGACTTGGTTG
AGTACTCACCAGTCACAGAAAAGCATCTTACGGATGGCATGACAGTAAGAGAATTATGCAGTGCTGCCAT
AACCATGAGTGATAACACTGCGGCCAACTTACTTCTGACAACGATCGGAGGACCGAAGGAGCTAACCGCT
TTTTTGCACAACATGGGGGATCATGTAACTCGCCTTGATCGTTGGGAACCGGAGCTGAATGAAGCCATAC
CAAACGACGAGCGTGACACCACGATGCCTGCAGCAATGGCAACAACGTTGCGCAAACTATTAACTGGCGA
ACTACTTACTCTAGCTTCCCGGCAACAATTAATAGACTGGATGGAGGCGGATAAAGTTGCAGGACCACTT
CTGCGCTCGGCCCTTCCGGCTGGCTGGTTTATTGCTGATAAATCTGGAGCCGGTGAGCGTGGGTCTCGCG
GTATCATTGCAGCACTGGGGCCAGATGGTAAGCCCTCCCGTATCGTAGTTATCTACACGACGGGGAGTCA
GGCAACTATGGATGAACGAAATAGACAGATCGCTGAGATAGGTGCCTCACTGATTAAGCATTGGTAACTG
TCAGACCAAGTTTACTCATATATACTTTAGATTGATTTAAAACTTCATTTTTAATTTAAAAGGATCTAGG
TGAAGATCCTTTTTGATAATCTCATGACCAAAATCCCTTAACGTGAGTTTTCGTTCCACTGAGCGTCAGA
CCCCGTAGAAAAGATCAAAGGATCTTCTTGAGATCCTTTTTTTCTGCGCGTAATCTGCTGCTTGCAAACA
AAAAAACCACCGCTACCAGCGGTGGTTTGTTTGCCGGATCAAGAGCTACCAACTCTTTTTCCGAAGGTAA
CTGGCTTCAGCAGAGCGCAGATACCAAATACTGTCCTTCTAGTGTAGCCGTAGTTAGGCCACCACTTCAA
GAACTCTGTAGCACCGCCTACATACCTCGCTCTGCTAATCCTGTTACCAGTGGCTGCTGCCAGTGGCGAT
AAGTCGTGTCTTACCGGGTTGGACTCAAGACGATAGTTACCGGATAAGGCGCAGCGGTCGGGCTGAACGG
GGGGTTCGTGCACACAGCCCAGCTTGGAGCGAACGACCTACACCGAACTGAGATACCTACAGCGTGAGCT
ATGAGAAAGCGCCACGCTTCCCGAAGGGAGAAAGGCGGACAGGTATCCGGTAAGCGGCAGGGTCGGAACA
GGAGAGCGCACGAGGGAGCTTCCAGGGGGAAACGCCTGGTATCTTTATAGTCCTGTCGGGTTTCGCCACC
TCTGACTTGAGCGTCGATTTTTGTGATGCTCGTCAGGGGGGCGGAGCCTATGGAAAAACGCCAGCAACGC
GGCCTTTTTACGGTTCCTGGCCTTTTGCTGGCCTTTTGCTCACATGTTCTTTCCTGCGTTATCCCCTGAT
TCTGTGGATAACCGTATTACCGCCTTTGAGTGAGCTGATACCGCTCGCCGCAGCCGAACGACCGAGCGCA
GCGAGTCAGTGAGCGAGGAAGCGGAAGAGCGCCTGATGCGGTATTTTCTCCTTACGCATCTGTGCGGTAT
TTCACACCGCAATGGTGCACTCTCAGTACAATCTGCTCTGATGCCGCATAGTTAAGCCAGTATACACTCC
GCTATCGCTACGTGACTGGGTCATGGCTGCGCCCCGACACCCGCCAACACCCGCTGACGCGCCCTGACGG
GCTTGTCTGCTCCCGGCATCCGCTTACAGACAAGCTGTGACCGTCTCCGGGAGCTGCATGTGTCAGAGGT
TTTCACCGTCATCACCGAAACGCGCGAGGCAGCTGCGGTAAAGCTCATCAGCGTGGTCGTGAAGCGATTC
ACAGATGTCTGCCTGTTCATCCGCGTCCAGCTCGTTGAGTTTCTCCAGAAGCGTTAATGTCTGGCTTCTG
ATAAAGCGGGCCATGTTAAGGGCGGTTTTTTCCTGTTTGGTCACTGATGCCTCCGTGTAAGGGGGATTTC
TGTTCATGGGGGTAATGATACCGATGAAACGAGAGAGGATGCTCACGATACGGGTTACTGATGATGAACA
TGCCCGGTTACTGGAACGTTGTGAGGGTAAACAACTGGCGGTATGGATGCGGCGGGACCAGAGAAAAATC
ACTCAGGGTCAATGCCAGCGCTTCGTTAATACAGATGTAGGTGTTCCACAGGGTAGCCAGCAGCATCCTG
CGATGCAGATCCGGAACATAATGGTGCAGGGCGCTGACTTCCGCGTTTCCAGACTTTACGAAACACGGAA
ACCGAAGACCATTCATGTTGTTGCTCAGGTCGCAGACGTTTTGCAGCAGCAGTCGCTTCACGTTCGCTCG
CGTATCGGTGATTCATTCTGCTAACCAGTAAGGCAACCCCGCCAGCCTAGCCGGGTCCTCAACGACAGGA
GCACGATCATGCGCACCCGTGGGGCCGCCATGCCGGCGATAATGGCCTGCTTCTCGCCGAAACGTTTGGT
GGCGGGACCAGTGACGAAGGCTTGAGCGAGGGCGTGCAAGATTCCGAATACCGCAAGCGACAGGCCGATC
ATCGTCGCGCTCCAGCGAAAGCGGTCCTCGCCGAAAATGACCCAGAGCGCTGCCGGCACCTGTCCTACGA
GTTGCATGATAAAGAAGACAGTCATAAGTGCGGCGACGATAGTCATGCCCCGCGCCCACCGGAAGGAGCT
GACTGGGTTGAAGGCTCTCAAGGGCATCGGTCGAGATCCCGGTGCCTAATGAGTGAGCTAACTTACATTA
ATTGCGTTGCGCTCACTGCCCGCTTTCCAGTCGGGAAACCTGTCGTGCCAGCTGCATTAATGAATCGGCC
AACGCGCGGGGAGAGGCGGTTTGCGTATTGGGCGCCAGGGTGGTTTTTCTTTTCACCAGTGAGACGGGCA
ACAGCTGATTGCCCTTCACCGCCTGGCCCTGAGAGAGTTGCAGCAAGCGGTCCACGCTGGTTTGCCCCAG
CAGGCGAAAATCCTGTTTGATGGTGGTTAACGGCGGGATATAACATGAGCTGTCTTCGGTATCGTCGTAT
CCCACTACCGAGATATCCGCACCAACGCGCAGCCCGGACTCGGTAATGGCGCGCATTGCGCCCAGCGCCA
TCTGATCGTTGGCAACCAGCATCGCAGTGGGAACGATGCCCTCATTCAGCATTTGCATGGTTTGTTGAAA
ACCGGACATGGCACTCCAGTCGCCTTCCCGTTCCGCTATCGGCTGAATTTGATTGCGAGTGAGATATTTA
TGCCAGCCAGCCAGACGCAGACGCGCCGAGACAGAACTTAATGGGCCCGCTAACAGCGCGATTTGCTGGT
GACCCAATGCGACCAGATGCTCCACGCCCAGTCGCGTACCGTCTTCATGGGAGAAAATAATACTGTTGAT
GGGTGTCTGGTCAGAGACATCAAGAAATAACGCCGGAACATTAGTGCAGGCAGCTTCCACAGCAATGGCA
TCCTGGTCATCCAGCGGATAGTTAATGATCAGCCCACTGACGCGTTGCGCGAGAAGATTGTGCACCGCCG
CTTTACAGGCTTCGACGCCGCTTCGTTCTACCATCGACACCACCACGCTGGCACCCAGTTGATCGGCGCG
AGATTTAATCGCCGCGACAATTTGCGACGGCGCGTGCAGGGCCAGACTGGAGGTGGCAACGCCAATCAGC
AACGACTGTTTGCCCGCCAGTTGTTGTGCCACGCGGTTGGGAATGTAATTCAGCTCCGCCATCGCCGCTT
CCACTTTTTCCCGCGTTTTCGCAGAAACGTGGCTGGCCTGGTTCACCACGCGGGAAACGGTCTGATAAGA
GACACCGGCATACTCTGCGACATCGTATAACGTTACTGGTTTCACATTCACCACCCTGAATTGACTCTCT
TCCGGGCGCTATCATGCCATACCGCGAAAGGTTTTGCGCCATTCGATGGTGTCCGGGATCTCGACGCTCT
CCCTTATGCGACTCCTGCATTAGGAAGCAGCCCAGTAGTAGGTTGAGGCCGTTGAGCACCGCCGCCGCAA
GGAATGGTGCATGCAAGGAGATGGCGCCCAACAGTCCCCCGGCCACGGGGCCTGCCACCATACCCACGCC
GAAACAAGCGCTCATGAGCCCGAAGTGGCGAGCCCGATCTTCCCCATCGGTGATGTCGGCGATATAGGCG
CCAGCAACCGCACCTGTGGCGCCGGTGATGCCGGCCACGATGCGTCCGGCGTAGAGGATCGAGATCTCGA
TCCCGCGAAATTAATACGACTCACTATAGGGGAATTGTGAGCGGATAACAATTCCCCTCTAGAAATAATT
TTGTTTAACTTAAGAAGGAGATATACATGAGCCTGGATAACATCTCCTGCCAGAATAGCTTCGGCGGCTG
GCACAAGCGTTACCGGCATCATTCCAAGGTGCTGGGTTGCGATATGGTGTTCGCTGTGTACCTGCCGCCG
CAGGCCGAGCAGGGCGAAAAGCTGCCGGTGCTGTACTGGCTCAGCGGCCTCACCTGCACCGACGAGAACT
TCATGCAGAAGGCCGGCGCCCAGCGTCTGGCCGCCGAGCTGGGGCTGATCATCGTCGCCCCCGATACCAG
CCCGCGTGGCGAGCAGGTGCCGGGCGATCCGGACGGCGCCTGGGACTTCGGCCTGGGCGCTGGCTTCTAC
CTCAACGCCACCCAGCAACCCTGGGCCCAGCACTACCGCATGCATGACTATGTGGTGGAGGAGTTGCCAG
CCCTGATCGAGGCACACTTCCCGGCGTCGGGCGAGCGCAGCATCAGCGGCCACTCCATGGGTGGGCATGG
CGCGCTGGTGTGCGCCTTGCGCAATCCGGGGCGCTACCGCTCGGTGTCGGCATTCTCGCCGATCAGCAAT
CCGATGGATTGTCCGTGGGGCGAGAAGGCCTTCAGCCGCTACCTGGGTGAAGACCGTGGGCGCTGGCGTG
AGTGGGATGCCAGCGTGCTGCTGGCCGAAACCCCGGCAGGCCAATGCCCGCCGTTGCTGGTGGATCAGGG
CGACCGTGACGACTTCCTCGAGAAGCAACTCAAGCCTGAAGCGCTGGAACAGGCGGCACGCAAAGGTGGC
CATGCAATGACCCTGCGTATGCAGCCAGGCTATGACCATAGCTACTACTTCATTGCCAGCTTCATCGAGG
AGCACCTGCGCCATCATGCGGTGGCACTGGGGCGGGTT
Features (pLannotate 1.2.2; 18 found; start..end, strand, type, name):
      1..18      +  CDS            9xHis (fragment): 9xHis affinity tag
     28..77      +  CDS            SET1 (fragment): solubility-enhancement tag derived from T7 phage gene 10B
     85..132     +  terminator     T7 terminator: transcription terminator for bacteriophage T7 RNA polymerase
    169..597     +  rep_origin     f1 ori (sequence partly withheld): f1 bacteriophage origin of replication; arrow indicates direction of (+) strand synthesis
    650..754     +  promoter       AmpR promoter: bla
    755..1615    +  CDS            AmpR: β-lactamase; bla; confers resistance to ampicillin, carbenicillin, and related antibiotics
   1786..2374    +  rep_origin     ori: high-copy-number ColE1/pMB1/pBR322/pUC origin of replication
   2560..2699    -  misc_feature   bom: basis of mobility region from pBR322
   2801..2992    -  CDS            rop: Rop protein, which maintains plasmids at low copy number; rop
   3009..3389    +  CDS            YPB1_ECOLX: Protein predicted: Swiss-Prot protein existence level 4. From Escherichia coli.
   3461..3752    -  CDS            TcR (fragment): tetracycline efflux protein; tet; confers resistance to tetracycline
   3767..3788    -  protein_bind   CAP binding site: CAP binding activates transcription in the presence of cAMP. E. coli catabolite activator protein
   3801..4883    -  CDS            lacI: lac repressor; lacI; The lac repressor binds to the lac operator to inhibit transcription in E. coli. This inhibition can be relieved by adding lactose or isopropyl-β-D-thiogalactopyranoside (IPTG).
   4884..4961    -  promoter       lacI promoter: lacI
   4969..5248    -  CDS            TcR (fragment): tetracycline efflux protein; tet; confers resistance to tetracycline
   5270..5288    +  promoter       T7 promoter: promoter for bacteriophage T7 RNA polymerase
   5289..5313    +  protein_bind   lac operator: The lac repressor binds to the lac operator to inhibit transcription in E. coli. This inhibition can be relieved by adding lactose or isopropyl-β-D-thiogalactopyranoside (IPTG). lac repressor encoded by lacI
   5388..6188    +  CDS            yeiG: SFGH2_ECOLI - Experimental evidence at protein level: Swiss-Prot protein existence level 1. Serine hydrolase involved in the detoxification of formaldehyde. Hydrolyzes S-formylglutathione to glutathione and formate. Shows also esterase activity against alpha-naphthyl acetate, lactoylglutathione, palmitoyl-CoA and several pNP-esters of short chain fatty acids. From Escherichia coli (strain K12).
