[The description below was written by a language model from this plasmid's Addgene catalogue record and pLannotate feature annotations shown in this document.]
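Description:
pACB109 is a bacterial expression plasmid built on the Novagen pET-21b(+) backbone for recombinant production of a mutant form of FghA (PP_1617) from Pseudomonas putida KT2440. The insert, about 852 bp and introduced by Gibson assembly, carries a Lys10-to-Asn substitution and is fused at its C terminus to a 6xHis tag for affinity purification. The feature table labels this coding region by homology as E. coli yeiG, an S-formylglutathione hydrolase that acts in formaldehyde detoxification by converting S-formylglutathione to glutathione and formate. That label reflects sequence similarity rather than the actual source organism. The His-tag annotation at the start of the circular sequence, called a fragment of a longer His tag, is simply the continuation of the open reading frame across the numbering origin. The short "SET1" fragment just after it lies immediately before the T7 terminator and is probably an incidental match to backbone sequence rather than a deliberate fusion partner.

Expression is driven by a T7 promoter followed directly by a lac operator and ends at the T7 terminator. The plasmid also encodes lacI under its own promoter, so transcription is repressed until an inducer such as IPTG is added, and it requires a host that supplies T7 RNA polymerase. The plasmid is maintained through a pBR322-type origin with the associated bom and rop elements, and selection is by ampicillin resistance (bla). An f1 origin is also present, along with tetracycline-resistance fragments that are nonfunctional pBR322 remnants. The associated work concerns evolution and engineering of aromatic O-demethylation pathways in P. putida. The record states the plasmid's use only as recombinant expression of the K10N variant, and the His tag would suit purification of the protein.
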