Addgene plasmid #222208: pACB109
Purpose: For recombinant expression of fghA (PP_1617 from Pseudomonas putida) with the K10N mutation and a C-terminal His tag
Depositing lab: Gregg Beckham. Depositing organization: National Laboratory of the Rockies (NLR). Publication: Evolution and engineering of pathways for aromatic O-demethylation in Pseudomonas putida KT2440. Bleem AC, Kuatsjah E, Johnsen J, Mohamed ET, Alexander WG, Kellermyer ZA, Carroll AL, Rossi R, Schlander IB, Peabody V GL, Guss AM, Feist AM, Beckham GT. Metab Eng. 2024 Jul;84:145-157. doi: 10.1016/j.ymben.2024.06.009. Epub 2024 Jun 25. PubMed 38936762.
Backbone
  Vector backbone: pET-21b(+)
  Backbone manufacturer: Novagen
  Backbone size w/o insert (bp): 5442
  Total vector size (bp): 6211
  Vector type: Bacterial Expression
Growth in bacteria
  Bacterial resistance: Ampicillin, 100 μg/mL
  Growth temperature: 37°C
  Growth strain: DH5alpha
  Copy number: Unknown
Gene/Insert
  Gene/Insert name: fghA (K10N) (alt name: PP_1617)
  Species: Pseudomonas putida KT2440
  Insert size (bp): 852
  Mutation: Changed Lys10 to Asn
  GenBank ID: AAN67238.1
  Promoter: T7
  Tag / fusion protein: 6x His (C terminal on insert)
  Cloning method: Gibson Cloning
  Sequencing primers: 5′ TAATACGACTCACTATAGGG
Resource information
  A portion of this plasmid was derived from a plasmid made by: Twist Biosciences
Terms and licenses: Academic/Nonprofit Terms; Industry Terms: Not Available to Industry
How to cite: pACB109 was a gift from Gregg Beckham (Addgene plasmid # 222208 ; http://n2t.net/addgene:222208 ; RRID:Addgene_222208)
